Addgene plasmid #48320: pET His6 Mocr TEV co-transformation cloning vector (13K-O)
Purpose: (Empty Backbone)
Depositing lab: Scott Gradia. Depositing organization: University of California, Berkeley.
Backbone
  Vector backbone: pET
  Backbone size (bp): 3963
  Vector type: Bacterial Expression
  Tag / fusion protein: His6 (N terminal on backbone); Mocr (N terminal on backbone)
Growth in bacteria
  Bacterial resistance: Kanamycin, 50 μg/mL
  Growth temperature: 37°C
  Growth strain: XL1 Blue
  Copy number: Low Copy
Gene/Insert
  Gene/Insert name: None
Terms and licenses: Academic/Nonprofit Terms; Industry Terms: Not Available to Industry
Depositor comments: This plasmid is an empty vector to be used with a LIC cloning protocol. It has a TEV cleavable His6-Mocr fusion tag on the N-terminus and a Kan resistance. To clone into this vector, add LIC fusion tags to the 5' end of your PCR primers. Forward - 5'TACTTCCAATCCAATGCA3' Reverse - 5'TTATCCACTTCCAATGTTATTA3' Linearize the plasmid with SspI and gel purify. When digesting the DNA with T4 polymerase for LIC, use dCTP for insert and dGTP for vector. The 13-series vectors were designed to enable rapid cloning for a co-expression system. Vectors are based on Novagen's Duet system. Each gene is expressed on its own vector, which has been optimized so that each gene expresses at approximately equal levels. The 13-series vectors are all compatible with 2-series transfer vectors, so if cotransformation fails, there is a readily available backup in polycistronic expression. 13S CDF origin SpecR13K ColA origin KanR2-series transfer ColE1 origin AmpR13S vectors must be cotransformed with a 2-series vector for optimal expression (that is, the presence of an empty 2A-T vector enhances expression of a gene in 13S). For triple expressions, the proteins all seem to express at approximately equal levels. Genes in the CDF vector consistently express at very slightly lower levels, so if you're trying to pull down stoichiometric complexes, it's probably best to put His6-fusion protein in this vector. More information on this vector can be found through http://qb3.berkeley.edu/qb3/macrolab/
How to cite: pET His6 Mocr TEV co-transformation cloning vector (13K-O) was a gift from Scott Gradia (Addgene plasmid # 48320 ; http://n2t.net/addgene:48320 ; RRID:Addgene_48320)
