[The description below was written by a language model from this plasmid's Addgene catalogue record and pLannotate feature annotations shown in this document.]
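Description:
pET His6 Mocr TEV co-transformation cloning vector (13K-O) is an empty bacterial expression backbone of about 3.9 kb, built for ligation-independent cloning (LIC) and modelled on the Novagen Duet co-expression system. It replicates in E. coli from a ColA origin, catalogued as low copy, and is selected with kanamycin through an aminoglycoside phosphotransferase gene driven by a bla-type promoter. A lacI gene with its own promoter is carried on the plasmid, supplying the lac repressor for IPTG-inducible control, although the feature table does not annotate a lac operator. The short TcR, SET1, partial AmpR promoter and CAP-site annotations appear to be backbone remnants rather than functional elements.

The expression cassette runs from a T7 promoter and the phage T7 gene 10 ribosome binding site into an N-terminal 6xHis tag. The tag is followed by Mocr, annotated here as the T7 Ocr protein, a DNA-mimic used in this vector as a fusion partner. A TEV protease recognition site comes next, and the cassette ends at a T7 terminator. No insert is present. A gene of interest is amplified with LIC overhangs and annealed into the SspI-linearised vector downstream of the TEV site. The product carries a His6-Mocr tag for affinity purification that can then be cleaved off with TEV protease.

In the 13-series, each gene sits on its own compatible plasmid: ColA/KanR for 13K, CDF/SpecR for 13S and ColE1/AmpR for the 2-series transfer vectors. Two or three proteins can therefore be co-expressed in one cell, and the depositor describes their levels as roughly equal. The series is also compatible with the 2-series vectors, which offers polycistronic expression as a fallback if co-transformation fails.
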