Features (pLannotate 1.2.2; 16 found; start..end, strand, type, name):
     10..1092    -  CDS            lacI: lac repressor; lacI; The lac repressor binds to the lac operator to inhibit transcription in E. coli. This inhibition can be relieved by adding lactose or isopropyl-β-D-thiogalactopyranoside (IPTG).
   1093..1170    -  promoter       lacI promoter: lacI
   1178..1213    -  CDS            TcR (fragment): tetracycline efflux protein; tet; confers resistance to tetracycline
   1216..1234    +  promoter       T7 promoter: promoter for bacteriophage T7 RNA polymerase
   1323..1345    +  RBS            RBS: efficient ribosome binding site from bacteriophage T7 gene 10 (Olins and Rangwala, 1989)
   1365..1382    +  CDS            6xHis: 6xHis affinity tag
   1389..1736    +  CDS            OCR_BPT7: Experimental evidence at protein level: Swiss-Prot protein existence level 1. Prevents both degradation and modification of T7 DNA by the host restriction-modification complex (PubMed:32039758, PubMed:1095770). Structural mimic of the phosphate backbone of B-form DNA that binds to and completely occupies the DNA-binding sites of all known families of the complex type I DNA restriction enzymes (PubMed:12235377, PubMed:32483229). Thereby, inhibits the restriction endonuclease activity and protects the phage genome as it penetrates into host cytoplasm (PubMed:12235377, PubMed:32483229). Inhibits
   1752..1768    +  CDS            TEV site (fragment): tobacco etch virus (TEV) protease recognition and cleavage site
   1854..1903    +  CDS            SET1 (fragment): solubility-enhancement tag derived from T7 phage gene 10B
   1911..1958    +  terminator     T7 terminator: transcription terminator for bacteriophage T7 RNA polymerase
   2122..2179    +  promoter       AmpR promoter (fragment): bla
   2188..3003    -  CDS            KanR: aminoglycoside phosphotransferase; aph(3')-Ia; confers resistance to kanamycin in bacteria or G418 (Geneticin®) in eukaryotes
   3004..3095    -  promoter       AmpR promoter: bla
   3113..3748    -  rep_origin     ColA ori: Plasmids containing the ColA origin of replication can be propagated in E. coli cells that contain additional plasmids with compatible origins.
   3833..3897    -  CDS            TcR (fragment): tetracycline efflux protein; tet; confers resistance to tetracycline
   3912..3933    -  protein_bind   CAP binding site: CAP binding activates transcription in the presence of cAMP. E. coli catabolite activator protein
>Addgene plasmid #48320 | pET His6 Mocr TEV co-transformation cloning vector (13K-O) | depositor full sequence | sequence record 71716 | pET His6 Mocr TEV co-transformation cloning vector (13K-O) sequence 3936 bps
GCGTTGCGCTCACTGCCCGCTTTCCAGTCGGGAAACCTGTCGTGCCAGCTGCATTAATGAATCGGCCAAC
GCGCGGGGAGAGGCGGTTTGCGTATTGGGCGCCAGGGTGGTTTTTCTTTTCACCAGTGAGACGGGCAACA
GCTGATTGCCCTTCACCGCCTGGCCCTGAGAGAGTTGCAGCAAGCGGTCCACGCTGGTTTGCCCCAGCAG
GCGAAAATCCTGTTTGATGGTGGTTAACGGCGGGATATAACATGAGCTGTCTTCGGTATCGTCGTATCCC
ACTACCGAGATGTCCGCACCAACGCGCAGCCCGGACTCGGTAATGGCGCGCATTGCGCCCAGCGCCATCT
GATCGTTGGCAACCAGCATCGCAGTGGGAACGATGCCCTCATTCAGCATTTGCATGGTTTGTTGAAAACC
GGACATGGCACTCCAGTCGCCTTCCCGTTCCGCTATCGGCTGAATTTGATTGCGAGTGAGATATTTATGC
CAGCCAGCCAGACGCAGACGCGCCGAGACAGAACTTAATGGGCCCGCTAACAGCGCGATTTGCTGGTGAC
CCAATGCGACCAGATGCTCCACGCCCAGTCGCGTACCGTCTTCATGGGAGAAAATAATACTGTTGATGGG
TGTCTGGTCAGAGACATCAAGAAATAACGCCGGAACATTAGTGCAGGCAGCTTCCACAGCAATGGCATCC
TGGTCATCCAGCGGATAGTTAATGATCAGCCCACTGACGCGTTGCGCGAGAAGATTGTGCACCGCCGCTT
TACAGGCTTCGACGCCGCTTCGTTCTACCATCGACACCACCACGCTGGCACCCAGTTGATCGGCGCGAGA
TTTAATCGCCGCGACAATTTGCGACGGCGCGTGCAGGGCCAGACTGGAGGTGGCAACGCCAATCAGCAAC
GACTGTTTGCCCGCCAGTTGTTGTGCCACGCGGTTGGGAATGTAATTCAGCTCCGCCATCGCCGCTTCCA
CTTTTTCCCGCGTTTTCGCAGAAACGTGGCTGGCCTGGTTCACCACGCGGGAAACGGTCTGATAAGAGAC
ACCGGCATACTCTGCGACATCGTATAACGTTACTGGTTTCACATTCACCACCCTGAATTGACTCTCTTCC
GGGCGCTATCATGCCATACCGCGAAAGGTTTTGCGCCATTCGATGGTGTCCGGGATCTCGACGCTCTCCC
TTATGCGACTCCTGCATTAGGAAATTAATACGACTCACTATAGGGAGACCACAACGGTTTCCCTCTAGTG
CCGGCTCCGGAGAGCTCTTTAATTAAGCGGCCGCCCTGCAGGACTCGAGTTCTAGAAATAATTTTGTTTA
ACTTTAAGAAGGAGATATACATATGAAATCTTCTCACCATCACCATCACCATGGTTCTTCTATGAGCAAC
ATGACATACAATAATGTTTTCGACCACGCGTACGAAATGCTTAAGGAGAACATCCGTTATGATGACATAC
GGGATACAGATGACCTTCACGACGCAATTCATATGGCCGCCGATAATGCCGTCCCTCACTATTATGCCGA
TATTCGGTCAGTTATGGCATCTGAAGGTATTGATCTGGAATTTGAGGATAGTGGCCTCATGCCAGATACG
AAGGACGACATCAGAATTCTGCAAGCGCGGATCTACGAACAACTTACCATCGATTTATGGGAAGATGCGG
AAGATCTCCTGAATGAATACCTGGAAGAAGTGGAGGAGTATGAGGAAGATGAAGAGGGGACGGGGATCGA
GGAAAACCTGTACTTCCAATCCAATATTGGAAGTGGATAACGGATCCGCGATCGCGGCGCGCCACCTGGT
GGCCGGCCGGTACCACGCGTGCGCGCTGATCCGGCTGCTAACAAAGCCCGAAAGGAAGCTGAGTTGGCTG
CTGCCACCGCTGAGCAATAACTAGCATAACCCCTTGGGGCCTCTAAACGGGTCTTGAGGGGTTTTTTGCT
GAAACCTCAGGCATTTGAGAAGCACACGGTCACACTGCTTCCGGTAGTCAATAAACCGGTAAACCAGCAA
TAGACATAAGCGGCTATTTAACGACCCTGCCCTGAACCGACGACAAGCTGACGACCGGGTCTCCGCAAGT
GGCACTTTTCGGGGAAATGTGCGCGGAACCCCTATTTGTTTATTTTTCTAAATACATTCAAATATGTATC
CGCTCATGAATTAATTCTTAGAAAAACTCATCGAGCATCAAATGAAACTGCAATTTATTCATATCAGGAT
TATCAATACCATATTTTTGAAAAAGCCGTTTCTGTAATGAAGGAGAAAACTCACCGAGGCAGTTCCATAG
GATGGCAAGATCCTGGTATCGGTCTGCGATTCCGACTCGTCCAACATCAATACAACCTATTAATTTCCCC
TCGTCAAAAATAAGGTTATCAAGTGAGAAATCACCATGAGTGACGACTGAATCCGGTGAGAATGGCAAAA
GTTTATGCATTTCTTTCCAGACTTGTTCAACAGGCCAGCCATTACGCTCGTCATCAAAATCACTCGCATC
AACCAAACCGTTATTCATTCGTGATTGCGCCTGAGCGAGACGAAATACGCGGTCGCTGTTAAAAGGACAA
TTACAAACAGGAATCGAATGCAACCGGCGCAGGAACACTGCCAGCGCATCAACTATATTTTCACCTGAAT
CAGGATATTCTTCTAATACCTGGAATGCTGTTTTCCCGGGGATCGCAGTGGTGAGTAACCATGCATCATC
AGGAGTACGGATAAAATGCTTGATGGTCGGAAGAGGCATAAATTCCGTCAGCCAGTTTAGTCTGACCATC
TCATCTGTAACATCATTGGCAACGCTACCTTTGCCATGTTTCAGAAACAACTCTGGCGCATCGGGCTTCC
CATACAATCGATAGATTGTCGCACCTGATTGCCCGACATTATCGCGAGCCCATTTATACCCATATAAATC
AGCATCCATGTTGGAATTTAATCGCGGCCTAGAGCAAGACGTTTCCCGTTGAATATGGCTCATACTCTTC
CTTTTTCATTATTATTGAAGCATTTATCAGGGTTATTGTCTCATGAGCGGATACATATTTGAATGTATTT
AGAAAAATAAACAAATAGGCATGCTAGCGCAGAAACGTCCTAGAAGATGCCAGGAGGATACTTAGCAGAG
AGACAATAAGGCCGGAGCGAAGCCGTTTTTCCATAGGCTCCGCCCCCCTGACGAACATCACGAAATCTGA
CGCTCAAATCAGTGGTGGCGAAACCCGACAGGACTATAAAGATACCAGGCGTTTCCCCCTGATGGCTCCC
TCTTGCGCTCTCCTGTTCCCGTCCTGCGGCGTCCGTGTTGTGGTGGAGGCTTTACCCAAATCACCACGTC
CCGTTCCGTGTAGACAGTTCGCTCCAAGCTGGGCTGTGTGCAAGAACCCCCCGTTCAGCCCGACTGCTGC
GCCTTATCCGGTAACTATCATCTTGAGTCCAACCCGGAAAGACACGACAAAACGCCACTGGCAGCAGCCA
TTGGTAACTGAGAATTAGTGGATTTAGTTATCGAGAGTCTTGAAGTGGTGGCCTAACAGAGGCTACACTG
AAAGGACAGTATTTGGTATCTGCGCTCCACTAAAGCCAGTTACCAGGTTAAGCAGTTCCCCAACTGACTT
AACCTTCGATCAAACCGCCTCCCCAGGCGGTTTTTTCGTTTACAGAGCAGGAGATTACGACGATCGTAAA
AGGATCTCAAGAAGATCCTTTACGGATTCCCGACACCATCACTCTTGATTTCAGTGCAATTTATCTCTTC
AAATGTAGCACCTGAAGTCAGCCCCATACGATATAAGTTGTAATTCTCATGTTAGTCATGCCCCGCGCCC
ACCGGAAGGAGCTGACTGGGTTGAAGGCTCTCAAGGGCATCGGTCGAGATCCCGGTGCCTAATGAGTGAG
CTAACTTACATTAATT
