>Addgene plasmid #48320 | pET His6 Mocr TEV co-transformation cloning vector (13K-O) | addgene partial sequence | sequence record 71662 | LacI-R 5'-GGCATACTCTGCGACATCGT-3'
CATTCACCACCCTGAATTGACTCTCTTCCGGGCGCTATCATGCCATACCGCGAAAGGTTTTGCGCCATTC
GATGGTGTCCGGGATCTCGACGCTCTCCCTTATGCGACTCCTGCATTAGGAAATTAATACGACTCACTAT
AGGGAGACCACAACGGTTTCCCTCTAGTGCCGGCTCCGGAGAGCTCTTTAATTAAGCGGCCGCCCTGCAG
GACTCGAGTTCTAGAAATAATTTTGTTTAACTTTAAGAAGGAGATATACATATGAAATCTTCTCACCATC
ACCATCACCATGGTTCTTCTATGAGCAACATGACATACAATAATGTTTTCGACCACGCGTACGAAATGCT
TAAGGAGAACATCCGTTATGATGACATACGGGATACAGATGACCTTCACGACGCAATTCATATGGCCGCC
GATAATGCCGTCCCTCACTATTATGCCGATATTCGGTCAGTTATGGCATCTGAAGGTATTGATCTGGAAT
TTGAGGATAGTGGCCTCATGCCAGATACGAAGGACGACATCAGAATTCTGCAAGCGCGGATCTACGAACA
ACTTACCATCGATTTATGGGAAGATGCGGAAGATCTCCTGAATGAATACCTGGAAGAAGTGGAGGAGTAT
GAGGAAGATGAAGAGGGGACGGGGATCGAGGAAAACCTGTACTTCCAATCCAATATTGGAAGTGGATAAC
GGATCCGCGATCGCGGCGCGCCACCTGGTGGCCGGCCGGTACCACGCGTGCGCGCTGATCCGGCTGCTAA
CAAAGCCCGAAAGGAAGCTGAGTTGGCTGCTGCCACCGCTGAGCAATAACTAGCATAACCCCTTGGGGCC
TCTAAACGGGTCTTGAGGGGTTTTTTGCTGAAACCTCAGGCATTTGAGAAGCACACGGTCACACTGCTTC
CGGTAGTCAATAAACCGGTAAACCAGCAATAGACATAAGCGGCTATTTAACGACCCTGCCCTGAACCGAC
GACAAGCTGACGACCGGGTCTCCGCAAGTGGCACTTTTCGGGGAAATGTGCGCGGAACCCCTATTTGTTT
ATTT
